Addgene plasmid #21536: GFP-Ago4
Depositing lab: Edward Chan. Depositing organization: University of Florida. Publication: The C-terminal half of human Ago2 binds to multiple GW-rich regions of GW182 and requires GW182 to mediate silencing. Lian SL, Li S, Abadal GX, Pauley BA, Fritzler MJ, Chan EK. RNA. 2009 May . 15(5):804-13. 10.1261/rna.1229409 PubMed 19324964.
Backbone
  Vector backbone: custom-made pDEST:gfp vector
  Vector type: Mammalian Expression
Growth in bacteria
  Bacterial resistance: Ampicillin, 100 μg/mL
  Growth temperature: 37°C
  Growth strain: DH5alpha
  Copy number: High Copy
Gene/Insert
  Gene/Insert name: Ago4 (alt name: EIF2C4)
  Species: H. sapiens (human)
  Insert size (bp): 3500
  GenBank ID: NM_017629
  Entrez Gene: AGO4 (a.k.a. EIF2C4)
  Tag / fusion protein: GFP (N terminal on backbone)
  Cloning method: Gateway Cloning; 5′ cloning site Dra I (destroyed during cloning); 3′ cloning site EcoR V (destroyed during cloning)
  Sequencing primers: 5′ GACCGCCGCCGGGATCACT
Terms and licenses: Academic/Nonprofit Terms; Industry Terms: Not Available to Industry
How to cite: GFP-Ago4 was a gift from Edward Chan (Addgene plasmid # 21536 ; http://n2t.net/addgene:21536 ; RRID:Addgene_21536)
