[The description below was written by a language model from this plasmid's Addgene catalogue record and pLannotate feature annotations shown in this document.]
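Description:
GFP-Ago4 is a mammalian expression plasmid that produces human Argonaute 4 (AGO4, also called EIF2C4) fused at its N terminus to GFP. It was built by Gateway recombination into a custom-made pDEST:gfp destination vector, and the sequenced plasmid is about 8.3 kb. In bacteria it is maintained through a high-copy ColE1/pUC-type origin and selected with ampicillin via the β-lactamase gene. The remaining bacterial annotations (lac promoter and operator, and fragments of lacI, lacZα, rop and bom) appear to be backbone remnants rather than functional parts of the design. No mammalian selection marker is annotated, which suggests the plasmid is suited mainly to transient transfection.

The expression unit is driven by the human cytomegalovirus immediate early enhancer and promoter. This is followed by a leader region with adenovirus-derived splice and chimeric intron fragments, a type of element commonly included to improve mRNA processing and expression. The short adenoviral terminal-protein hit on the reverse strand in this region most likely reflects that adenoviral leader sequence rather than a real coding element. An EGFP coding sequence comes next, then attB1, the AGO4 open reading frame, attB2 and an SV40 polyadenylation signal. The catalogue insert size of roughly 3.5 kb exceeds the annotated coding sequence, consistent with flanking cDNA sequence lying between the att sites. AGO4 binds small RNAs such as microRNAs to repress complementary mRNAs and is annotated as lacking target-cleaving endonuclease activity. The associated study examined Argonaute interaction with GW182 in silencing, so a GFP-tagged AGO4 would serve for visualising its localisation and comparing Argonaute family members in cultured mammalian cells.
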