Features (pLannotate 1.2.2; 21 found; start..end, strand, type, name):
      1..380     +  enhancer       CMV enhancer: human cytomegalovirus immediate early enhancer
    382..581     +  promoter       CMV promoter: human cytomegalovirus (CMV) immediate early promoter
    620..658     +  misc_feature   Ad SA (fragment): adenovirus major late transcript splice acceptor (Friedrich and Soriano, 1991)
    691..900     -  CDS            PTP (fragment): TERM_ADE02 - Experimental evidence at protein level: Swiss-Prot protein existence level 1. Protein covalently bound to the viral DNA that acts as a primer for viral genomic replication by DNA strand displacement. Assembles on the viral origin of replication in an initiation complex with viral polymerase, DBP, host NFIA and host POU2F1/OCT1. During initiation, the polymerase covalently couples the first dCTP with Ser- 580 of pTP. The terminal protein stimulates the template activity over 20 fold compared to protein-free templates. Neo-synthesized viral genomes are linked to two preterminal prot
    897..970     +  intron         chimeric intron (fragment): chimera between introns from adenovirus and immunoglobulin heavy chain genes
    999..1716    +  CDS            EGFP (fragment): the original enhanced GFP (Yang et al., 1996) mammalian codon-optimized
   1731..1755    +  protein_bind   attB1: mutant version of attB; recombination site for the Gateway® BP reaction BP Clonase™
   1847..1864    +  promoter       chicken β-actin promoter (fragment): contains a 21-bp deletion relative to the standard chicken β-actin promoter
   1923..4505    +  CDS            AGO4: AGO4_HUMAN - Also known as EIF2C4, KIAA1567. Experimental evidence at protein level: Swiss-Prot protein existence level 1. Required for RNA-mediated gene silencing (RNAi). Binds to short RNAs such as microRNAs (miRNAs) and represses the translation of mRNAs which are complementary to them. Lacks endonuclease activity and does not appear to cleave target mRNAs. Also required for RNA-directed transcription and replication of the human hapatitis delta virus (HDV). From Homo sapiens (Human).
   5261..5285    -  protein_bind   attB2: mutant version of attB; recombination site for the Gateway® BP reaction BP Clonase™
   5322..5456    -  polyA_signal   SV40 poly(A) signal: SV40 polyadenylation signal
   5596..5612    -  protein_bind   lac operator: The lac repressor binds to the lac operator to inhibit transcription in E. coli. This inhibition can be relieved by adding lactose or isopropyl-β-D-thiogalactopyranoside (IPTG). lac repressor encoded by lacI
   5620..5650    -  promoter       lac promoter: promoter for the E. coli lac operon
   5665..5686    -  protein_bind   CAP binding site: CAP binding activates transcription in the presence of cAMP. E. coli catabolite activator protein
   5699..5791    -  CDS            lacI (fragment): lac repressor; lacI; The lac repressor binds to the lac operator to inhibit transcription in E. coli. This inhibition can be relieved by adding lactose or isopropyl-β-D-thiogalactopyranoside (IPTG).
   5974..6562    -  rep_origin     ori: high-copy-number ColE1/pMB1/pBR322/pUC origin of replication
   6733..7593    -  CDS            AmpR: β-lactamase; bla; confers resistance to ampicillin, carbenicillin, and related antibiotics
   7594..7698    -  promoter       AmpR promoter: bla
   7793..7828    +  CDS            rop (fragment): Rop protein, which maintains plasmids at low copy number; rop
   7930..8029    +  misc_feature   bom (fragment): basis of mobility region from pBR322
   8035..8192    -  CDS            lacZα (fragment): LacZα fragment of β-galactosidase; lacZ fragment
>Addgene plasmid #21536 | GFP-Ago4 | addgene full sequence | sequence record 228916 | Addgene NGS Result
GACATTGATTATTGACTAGTTATTAATAGTAATCAATTACGGGGTCATTAGTTCATAGCCCATATATGGA
GTTCCGCGTTACATAACTTACGGTAAATGGCCCGCCTGGCTGACCGCCCAACGACCCCCGCCCATTGACG
TCAATAATGACGTATGTTCCCATAGTAACGCCAATAGGGACTTTCCATTGACGTCAATGGGTGGAGTATT
TACGGTAAACTGCCCACTTGGCAGTACATCAAGTGTATCATATGCCAAGTCCGCCCCCTATTGACGTCAA
TGACGGTAAATGGCCCGCCTGGCATTATGCCCAGTACATGACCTTACGGGACTTTCCTACTTGGCAGTAC
ATCTACGTATTAGTCATCGCTATTACCATGGTGATGCGGTTTTGGCAGTACACCAATGGGCGTGGATAGC
GGTTTGACTCACGGGGATTTCCAAGTCTCCACCCCATTGACGTCAATGGGAGTTTGTTTTGGCACCAAAA
TCAACGGGACTTTCCAAAATGTCGTAATAACCCCGCCCCGTTGACGCAAATGGGCGGTAGGCGTGTACGG
TGGGAGGTCTATATAAGCAGAGCTCGTTTAGTGAACCGTCAGATCTGAATTCCTGTTGGGCTCGCGGTTG
AGGACAAACTCTTCGCGGTCTTTCCAGTACTCTTGGATCGGAAACCCGTCGGCCTCCGAACGGTACTCCG
CCACCGAGGGACCTGAGCGAGTCCGCATCGACCGGATCGGAAAACCTCTCGAGAAAGGCGTCTAACCAGT
CACAGTCGCAAGGTAGGCTGAGCACCGTGGCGGGCGGCAGCGGGTGGCGGTCGGGGTTGTTTCTGGCGGA
GGTGCTGCTGATGATGTAATTAAAGTAGGCGGTCTTGAGACGGCGGATGGTCGAGGTGAGGTGTGGCAGG
CTTGAGATCTGGCCATACACTTGAGTGACAATGACATCCACTTTGCCTTTCTCTCCACAGGTGTCCACTC
CCAGGTCCAACCGGATCTATGGTGAGCAAGGCCGAGGAGCTGTTCACCGGGGTGGTGCCCATCCTGGTCG
AGCTGGACGGCGACGTAAACGGCCACAAGTTCAGCGTGTCCGGCGAGGGCGAGGGCGATGCCACCTACGG
CAAGCTGACCCTGAAGTTCATCTGCACCACCGGCAAGCTGCCCGTGCCCTGGCCCACCCTCGTGACCACC
CTGACCTACGGCGTGCAGTGCTTCAGCCGCTACCCCGACCACATGAAGCAGCACGACTTCTTCAAGTCCG
CCATGCCCGAAGGCTACGTCCAGGAGCGCACCATCTTCTTCAAGGACGACGGCAACTACAAGACCCGCGC
CGAGGTGAAGTTCGAGGGCGACACCCTGGTGAACCGCATCGAGCTGAAGGGCATCGACTTCAAGGAGGAC
GGCAACATCCTGGGGCACAAGCTGGAGTACAACTACAACAGCCACAACGTCTATATCATGGCCGACAAGC
AGAAGAACGGCATCAAGGTGAACTTCAAGATCCGCCACAACATCGAGGACGGCAGCGTGCAGCTCGCCGA
CCACTACCAGCAGAACACCCCCATCGGCGACGGCCCCGTGCTGCTGCCCGACAACCACTACCTGAGCACC
CAGTCCGCCCTGAGCAAAGACCCCAACGAGAAGCGCGATCACATGGTCCTGCTGGAGTTCGTGACCGCCG
CCGGGATCACTCTCGGCATGGACGAGCTGTACAAGTCTAGAGGATCATCAACAAGTTTGTACAAAAAAGC
AGGCTTTGGGCCGGGCGCCGCCGCCGCCCCCTGCCCAGCGCCCGCGTCTCCGCGGCGCCACCCCAGCGCC
AATATTCCGGAGATCAAGCGTTACGCGGCGGCGGCGGCGGCGGCGGCGGGGCCCGGAGCGGGAGGCGCCG
GGGACCGGGGCGAGGCGGCCCCCGCCGCCGCCATGGAGGCGCTGGGACCCGGACCTCCGGCTAGCCTGTT
TCAGCCACCTCGTCGTCCTGGCCTTGGAACTGTTGGAAAACCAATTCGACTGTTAGCCAATCATTTTCAG
GTTCAGATTCCTAAAATAGATGTGTATCACTATGATGTGGATATTAAGCCTGAAAAACGGCCTCGTAGAG
TCAACAGGGAGGTAGTAGATACAATGGTGCGGCACTTCAAGATGCAAATATTTGGTGATCGGCAGCCTGG
GTATGATGGCAAAAGAAACATGTACACAGCACATCCACTACCAATTGGACGGGATAGGGTTGATATGGAG
GTGACTCTTCCAGGCGAGGGTAAAGACCAAACATTTAAAGTGTCTGTTCAGTGGGTGTCAGTTGTGAGCC
TTCAGTTGCTTTTAGAAGCTTTGGCTGGGCACTTGAATGAAGTCCCAGATGACTCAGTACAAGCACTTGA
TGTTATCACAAGACACCTTCCCTCCATGAGGTACACCCCAGTGGGCCGTTCCTTTTTCTCACCCCCGGAA
GGTTACTACCACCCTCTGGGAGGGGGCAGGGAGGTCTGGTTTGGTTTTCATCAGTCTGTGAGACCTGCCA
TGTGGAATATGATGCTCAACATTGATGTATCTGCAACTGCTTTCTACCGGGCTCAGCCTATCATTGAGTT
CATGTGTGAGGTTTTAGACATTCAGAACATCAATGAACAGACCAAACCTCTAACAGACTCCCAGCGTGTC
AAATTTACCAAAGAAATCAGAGGTCTCAAAGTTGAGGTGACCCACTGTGGACAGATGAAACGAAAATACC
GAGTTTGTAATGTGACTAGACGGCCAGCCAGTCATCAAACTTTTCCTTTGCAGCTAGAAAACGGTCAAGC
TATGGAATGTACAGTAGCTCAATATTTTAAGCAAAAGTATAGTCTGCAACTGAAATACCCCCATCTTCCC
TGTCTCCAAGTGGGACAAGAACAAAAGCATACATACTTGCCACTCGAGGTCTGTAATATAGTGGCAGGAC
AGCGATGTATCAAGAAGCTCACAGACAATCAGACTTCCACAATGATCAAAGCTACAGCAAGATCTGCTCC
TGACAGACAGGAAGAGATCAGTAGACTGGTGAAGAGCAACAGTATGGTGGGTGGACCTGATCCATACCTT
AAAGAATTTGGTATTGTTGTCCACAATGAAATGACAGAGCTCACAGGCAGGGTACTTCCAGCACCAATGC
TGCAATATGGAGGCCGGAATAAAACAGTAGCCACACCCAACCAGGGTGTCTGGGACATGCGAGGAAAGCA
GTTTTATGCTGGCATTGAAATTAAAGTTTGGGCAGTTGCTTGTTTTGCACCTCAGAAACAATGTAGGGAA
GATTTACTAAAGAGTTTCACTGACCAGCTGCGTAAAATCTCTAAGGATGCAGGAATGCCCATCCAGGGTC
AGCCATGTTTCTGCAAGTATGCACAAGGTGCAGACAGTGTGGAGCCTATGTTTAAACATCTGAAAATGAC
TTATGTGGGCCTACAGCTAATAGTGGTTATCCTGCCTGGAAAGACACCAGTATATGCGGAGGTGAAACGT
GTTGGAGATACCCTTCTAGGTATGGCCACACAGTGTGTCCAGGTAAAAAATGTAGTGAAGACCTCACCTC
AAACCCTTTCCAATCTTTGCCTGAAGATAAATGCAAAACTTGGAGGAATTAACAATGTGCTTGTGCCTCA
TCAAAGGCCCTCGGTGTTCCAGCAGCCTGTCATCTTCCTGGGAGCGGATGTCACACACCCCCCAGCAGGG
GATGGGAAGAAACCTTCCATTGCTGCTGTGGTTGGCAGTATGGATGGCCACCCCAGCCGGTACTGTGCCA
CCGTTCGGGTGCAGACTTCCCGGCAGGAGATCTCCCAAGAGCTCCTCTACAGTCAAGAGGTCATCCAGGA
CCTGACTAACATGGTTCGAGAGCTGCTGATTCAGTTCTACAAATCCACACGCTTCAAACCCACTCGGATC
ATCTATTACCGTGGAGGGGTATCTGAGGGACAAATGAAACAGGTAGCTTGGCCAGAACTAATAGCAATTC
GAAAGGCATGTATTAGCTTGGAAGAAGATTACCGGCCAGGAATAACTTATATTGTGGTGCAAAAAAGACA
TCACACACGACTCTTCTGTGCAGATAAAACAGAAAGGGTAGGGAAAAGTGGCAATGTACCAGCAGGCACT
ACAGTGGATAGTACCATCACACATCCATCTGAGTTTGACTTTTACCTCTGTAGTCATGCAGGAATTCAGG
GAACCAGCCGTCCCTCACATTACCAGGTCTTGTGGGATGACAACTGCTTCACTGCAGATGAACTCCAGCT
ACTGACTTACCAGCTGTGTCACACCTATGTGAGGTGCACTCGCTCAGTCTCTATTCCAGCCCCTGCATAT
TATGCCCGGCTTGTAGCATTTAGGGCAAGGTATCATCTGGTGGATAAAGATCATGACAGTGCGGAAGGCA
GTCATGTGTCAGGACAGAGCAACGGCCGGGATCCTCAGGCCTTGGCTAAGGCTGTGCAAATCCACCATGA
TACCCAGCACACGATGTATTTTGCCTGAGAGTCTCAGAAAAAGAACTCAACCAATTTGGCACCCCATGCA
GCCTCAAAATGTTTCAAATGCCTACCGCCTCTAGATCGAGCCACGTTGACTTCAGGTGGTCTTCTACCAG
CAGCTCGGAATAGTTGCACTGAATCTATACTTTGCAGCACTGTCTGATGCGTCAACAAAATTGAGCCATT
TTTTTAAAGTAATAGATACTAATAGATTATCTTTTCTGATGCACTGGACTGAATTTTTACCTCAATGTGC
AAAGGCTGATCAGCCTGAACTTTCTAAAGGACTTTACAAGAAGGGTTTCTATGGAATATTTTGCTAGCTG
TGGTGTTCACCGCATCCCTCTAGTCTTAGAAGAGAAGATTATTCCTTTTTTCTGTAGTCATTGAGTGGGG
TATATGCATAAGTGGGAGAGAAAAACCAAACAATCTACTTCAGTTCAGTGTAACTATTTAATTGTGTGGG
TCCATAGACTTTTTAATGAAGATTTCTGACTTTGCCACTGTAAATGCCTTTAATGAGCATTAATTTTTGA
AAGTTTTACAGAGTTTTATTAGTTTTACTACTTTATCTTATTGATCTCTGCAGACTTGTGCTGGTGCAAG
TACATGCTGACAGGCAATTTGCACTATATTTGGCTGCAGATTCAAATAGGCAGTTCTCTTATTTGGTCGA
CTTTTGTGAATGTGTGACATAAACAGATGTAATGCATGTCACAGTGACGGAGATAACACTGCCATGATAA
AAGTATCTAGACCCAGCTTTCTTGTACAAAGTGGTTGATTCGACCTCGAGGCCTTAAGTGACTAGGTACC
CGATCCAGACATGATAAGATACATTGATGAGTTTGGACAAACCACAACTAGAATGCAGTGAAAAAAATGC
TTTATTTGTGAAATTTGTGATGCTATTGCTTTATTTGTAACCATTATAAGCTGCAATAAACAAGTTAACA
ACAACAATTGCATTCATTTTATGTTTCAGGTTCAGGGGGAGGTGTGGGAGGTTTTTTAAAGCAAGTAAAA
CCCAAGCTGGGAAGCTCAGATCTGAGCTTGGCGTAATCATGGTCATAGCTGTTTCCTGTGTGAAATTGTT
ATCCGCTCACAATTCCACACAACATACGAGCCGGAAGCATAAAGTGTAAAGCCTGGGGTGCCTAATGAGT
GAGCTAACTCACATTAATTGCGTTGCGCTCACTGCCCGCTTTCCAGTCGGGAAACCTGTCGTGCCAGCTG
CATTAATGAATCGGCCAACGCGCGGGGAGAGGCGGTTTGCGTATTGGGCGCTCTTCCGCTTCCTCGCTCA
CTGACTCGCTGCGCTCGGTCGTTCGGCTGCGGCGAGCGGTATCAGCTCACTCAAAGGCGGTAATACGGTT
ATCCACAGAATCAGGGGATAACGCAGGAAAGAACATGTGAGCAAAAGGCCAGCAAAAGGCCAGGAACCGT
AAAAAGGCCGCGTTGCTGGCGTTTTTCCATAGGCTCCGCCCCCCTGACGAGCATCACAAAAATCGACGCT
CAAGTCAGAGGTGGCGAAACCCGACAGGACTATAAAGATACCAGGCGTTTCCCCCTGGAAGCTCCCTCGT
GCGCTCTCCTGTTCCGACCCTGCCGCTTACCGGATACCTGTCCGCCTTTCTCCCTTCGGGAAGCGTGGCG
CTTTCTCATAGCTCACGCTGTAGGTATCTCAGTTCGGTGTAGGTCGTTCGCTCCAAGCTGGGCTGTGTGC
ACGAACCCCCCGTTCAGCCCGACCGCTGCGCCTTATCCGGTAACTATCGTCTTGAGTCCAACCCGGTAAG
ACACGACTTATCGCCACTGGCAGCAGCCACTGGTAACAGGATTAGCAGAGCGAGGTATGTAGGCGGTGCT
ACAGAGTTCTTGAAGTGGTGGCCTAACTACGGCTACACTAGAAGAACAGTATTTGGTATCTGCGCTCTGC
TGAAGCCAGTTACCTTCGGAAAAAGAGTTGGTAGCTCTTGATCCGGCAAACAAACCACCGCTGGTAGCGG
TGGTTTTTTTGTTTGCAAGCAGCAGATTACGCGCAGAAAAAAAGGATCTCAAGAAGATCCTTTGATCTTT
TCTACGGGGTCTGACGCTCAGTGGAACGAAAACTCACGTTAAGGGATTTTGGTCATGAGATTATCAAAAA
GGATCTTCACCTAGATCCTTTTAAATTAAAAATGAAGTTTTAAATCAATCTAAAGTATATATGAGTAAAC
TTGGTCTGACAGTTACCAATGCTTAATCAGTGAGGCACCTATCTCAGCGATCTGTCTATTTCGTTCATCC
ATAGTTGCCTGACTCCCCGTCGTGTAGATAACTACGATACGGGAGGGCTTACCATCTGGCCCCAGTGCTG
CAATGATACCGCGAGACCCACGCTCACCGGCTCCAGATTTATCAGCAATAAACCAGCCAGCCGGAAGGGC
CGAGCGCAGAAGTGGTCCTGCAACTTTATCCGCCTCCATCCAGTCTATTAATTGTTGCCGGGAAGCTAGA
GTAAGTAGTTCGCCAGTTAATAGTTTGCGCAACGTTGTTGCCATTGCTACAGGCATCGTGGTGTCACGCT
CGTCGTTTGGTATGGCTTCATTCAGCTCCGGTTCCCAACGATCAAGGCGAGTTACATGATCCCCCATGTT
GTGCAAAAAAGCGGTTAGCTCCTTCGGTCCTCCGATCGTTGTCAGAAGTAAGTTGGCCGCAGTGTTATCA
CTCATGGTTATGGCAGCACTGCATAATTCTCTTACTGTCATGCCATCCGTAAGATGCTTTTCTGTGACTG
GTGAGTACTCAACCAAGTCATTCTGAGAATAGTGTATGCGGCGACCGAGTTGCTCTTGCCCGGCGTCAAT
ACGGGATAATACCGCGCCACATAGCAGAACTTTAAAAGTGCTCATCATTGGAAAACGTTCTTCGGGGCGA
AAACTCTCAAGGATCTTACCGCTGTTGAGATCCAGTTCGATGTAACCCACTCGTGCACCCAACTGATCTT
CAGCATCTTTTACTTTCACCAGCGTTTCTGGGTGAGCAAAAACAGGAAGGCAAAATGCCGCAAAAAAGGG
AATAAGGGCGACACGGAAATGTTGAATACTCATACTCTTCCTTTTTCAATATTATTGAAGCATTTATCAG
GGTTATTGTCTCATGAGCGGATACATATTTGAATGTATTTAGAAAAATAAACAAATAGGGGTTCCGCGCA
CATTTCCCCGAAAAGTGCCACCTGACGTCTAAGAAACCATTATTATCATGACATTAACCTATAAAAATAG
GCGTATCACGAGGCCCTTTCGTCTCGCGCGTTTCGGTGATGACGGTGAAAACCTCTGACACATGCAGCTC
CCGGAGACGGTCACAGCTTGTCTGTAAGCGGATGCCGGGAGCAGACAAGCCCGTCAGGGCGCGTCAGCGG
GTGTTGGCGGGTGTCGGGGCTGGCTTAACTATGCGGCATCAGAGCAGATTGTACTGAGAGTGCACCATAT
GCGGTGTGAAATACCGCACAGATGCGTAAGGAGAAAATACCGCATCAGGCGCCATTCGCCATTCAGGCTG
CGCAACTGTTGGGAAGGGCGATCGGTGCGGGCCTCTTCGCTATTACGCCAGCTGGCGAAAGGGGGATGTG
CTGCAAGGCGATTAAGTTGGGTAACGCCAGGGTTTTCCCAGTCACGACGTTGTAAAACGACGGCCAGTGA
ATTCCATTGCATACGTTGTATCTATATCATAATATGTACATTTATATTGGCTCATGTCCAATATGACCGC
CATGTT
