>Addgene plasmid #21536 | GFP-Ago4 | addgene partial sequence | sequence record 27308 | EKLChan-5 5'-GACCGCCGCCGGGATCACT-3'
GCACNTAGTCTGAGGACATCAACAAGTTTGTACAAAAAAGCAGGCTTTGGGCCGGGCGCCGCCGCCGCCC
TTTGCCCAGCGCCCGCGCTCTCCGCGGCGCCACCCCAGCGCCAATATTCCGGAGATCAAGCGTTACGCGG
CGGCGGCGGCGGCGGCGGCGGGGCCCGGAGCGGGAGGCGCCGGGGACCGGGGCGAGGCGGCCCCCGNCGC
CGCCATGGAGGCGCTGGGACCCGGACCTCCGGCTAGCCTGTTTCAGCCACCTCGTCNTCCTGGCCTTGGA
ANTGTTGGAAAACCAATTCGACTGTTAGCCAATCATTTTCAGGTTCAAATTCCTAAAATAGATGTGTATC
ACTATGATGTGGATATTAAGCCTGAAAAACGGCCTCGTAGAGTCAACANGNAGGTAGTAGATACAATGGT
GCGGCACTTCAAGATGCAAATATTTGGTGATCGGNAGCCTGGGTATGATGGCAAAAGAAACATGTACACN
GCACATCCACTACCNATTGGACGGGATAGGGTTGATATGGAGGTGACTCTTCCNNGCGAGGGTAAAGACC
AAACATTTAAAGTGTCTGTTCANTGAGNGTCAGTTGTGAGCCTTNANTTGCTTGTANAAGCTTTGGCNGG
GCACTTGAATGAAGTCCCAGATGACTCNGTACNAGCACTTGATGTTATCACAAGACACCTTNCCTCCANG
ACGTACNCCCNATTGGNCCGTTCCTNTTCTCNCCCCCCGANGNTNCCCCNCNCCTCCAAACNCNNGNNCT
NTTTTGGNTTCACANTNTCATNNNCACNCAAANCGNAGTNGACNTTGNCTCTCAATNTTTTCCNGGCCNC
NTCNTCNNNTGGCCAGTTGAGATGAANTTNTAGANCCNNATNNACACANTTTNTCTANNANTCCNNTNAA
NNAATNAANAAANNACCTNCNTAANNCTNNTTTTNNNCNNCCCNNAC
